>Addgene plasmid #62141 | pMuLE ENTR CMV eGFP R4-R3 | depositor full sequence | sequence record 101425 | Full Sequence
TCGAGCATGCATCTAGAGGACAACTTTGTATAATAAAGTTGAACGAGAAACGTAAAATGATATAAATATC
AATATATTAAATTAGATTTTGCATAAAAAACAGACTACATAATACTGTAAAACACAACATATCCAGTCAC
TATGAATCAACTACTTAGATGGTATTAGTGACCTGTACTGCAGGGCGGCCGCGATATCCCCTATAGTGAG
TCGTATTACATGGTCATAGCTGTTTCCTGGCAGCTCTGGCCCGTGTCTCAAAATCTCTGATGTTACATTG
CACAAGATAAAAATATATCATCATGAACAATAAAACTGTCTGCTTACATAAACAGTAATACAAGGGGTGT
TATGAGCCATATTCAACGGGAAACGTCGAGGCCGCGATTAAATTCCAACATGGATGCTGATTTATATGGG
TATAAATGGGCTCGCGATAATGTCGGGCAATCAGGTGCGACAATCTATCGCTTGTATGGGAAGCCCGATG
CGCCAGAGTTGTTTCTGAAACATGGCAAAGGTAGCGTTGCCAATGATGTTACAGATGAGATGGTCAGACT
AAACTGGCTGACGGAATTTATGCCTCTTCCGACCATCAAGCATTTTATCCGTACTCCTGATGATGCATGG
TTACTCACCACTGCGATCCCCGGAAAAACAGCATTCCAGGTATTAGAAGAATATCCTGATTCAGGTGAAA
ATATTGTTGATGCGCTGGCAGTGTTCCTGCGCCGGTTGCATTCGATTCCTGTTTGTAATTGTCCTTTTAA
CAGCGATCGCGTATTTCGTCTCGCTCAGGCGCAATCACGAATGAATAACGGTTTGGTTGATGCGAGTGAT
TTTGATGACGAGCGTAATGGCTGGCCTGTTGAACAAGTCTGGAAAGAAATGCATAAACTTTTGCCATTCT
CACCGGATTCAGTCGTCACTCATGGTGATTTCTCACTTGATAACCTTATTTTTGACGAGGGGAAATTAAT
AGGTTGTATTGATGTTGGACGAGTCGGAATCGCAGACCGATACCAGGATCTTGCCATCCTATGGAACTGC
CTCGGTGAGTTTTCTCCTTCATTACAGAAACGGCTTTTTCAAAAATATGGTATTGATAATCCTGATATGA
ATAAATTGCAGTTTCATTTGATGCTCGATGAGTTTTTCTAATCAGAATTGGTTAATTGGTTGTAACACTG
GCAGAGCATTACGCTGACTTGACGGGACGGCGCAAGCTCATGACCAAAATCCCTTAACGTGAGTTACGCG
TCGTTCCACTGAGCGTCAGACCCCGTAGAAAAGATCAAAGGATCTTCTTGAGATCCTTTTTTTCTGCGCG
TAATCTGCTGCTTGCAAACAAAAAAACCACCGCTACCAGCGGTGGTTTGTTTGCCGGATCAAGAGCTACC
AACTCTTTTTCCGAAGGTAACTGGCTTCAGCAGAGCGCAGATACCAAATACTGTTCTTCTAGTGTAGCCG
TAGTTAGGCCACCACTTCAAGAACTCTGTAGCACCGCCTACATACCTCGCTCTGCTAATCCTGTTACCAG
TGGCTGCTGCCAGTGGCGATAAGTCGTGTCTTACCGGGTTGGACTCAAGACGATAGTTACCGGATAAGGC
GCAGCGGTCGGGCTGAACGGGGGGTTCGTGCACACAGCCCAGCTTGGAGCGAACGACCTACACCGAACTG
AGATACCTACAGCGTGAGCTATGAGAAAGCGCCACGCTTCCCGAAGGGAGAAAGGCGGACAGGTATCCGG
TAAGCGGCAGGGTCGGAACAGGAGAGCGCACGAGGGAGCTTCCAGGGGGAAACGCCTGGTATCTTTATAG
TCCTGTCGGGTTTCGCCACCTCTGACTTGAGCGTCGATTTTTGTGATGCTCGTCAGGGGGGCGGAGCCTA
TGGAAAAACGCCAGCAACGCGGCCTTTTTACGGTTCCTGGCCTTTTGCTGGCCTTTTGCTCACATGTTCT
TTCCTGCGTTATCCCCTGATTCTGTGGATAACCGTATTACCGCCTTTGAGTGAGCTGATACCGCTCGCCG
CAGCCGAACGACCGAGCGCAGCGAGTCAGTGAGCGAGGAAGCGGAAGAGCGCCCAATACGCAAACCGCCT
CTCCCCGCGCGTTGGCCGATTCATTAATGCAGCTGGCACGACAGGTTTCCCGACTGGAAAGCGGGCAGTG
AGCGCAACGCAATTAATACGCGTACCGCTAGCCAGGAAGAGTTTGTAGAAACGCAAAAAGGCCATCCGTC
AGGATGGCCTTCTGCTTAGTTTGATGCCTGGCAGTTTATGGCGGGCGTCCTGCCCGCCACCCTCCGGGCC
GTTGCTTCACAACGTTCAAATCCGCTCCCGGCGGATTTGTCCTACTCAGGAGAGCGTTCACCGACAAACA
ACAGATAAAACGAAAGGCCCAGTCTTCCGACTGAGCCTTTCGTTTTATTTGATGCCTGGCAGTTCCCTAC
TCTCGCGTTAACGCTAGCATGGATGTTTTCCCAGTCACGACGTTGTAAAACGACGGCCAGTCTTAAGCTC
GGGCCCCTACAGGTCACTAATACCATCTAAGTAGTTGATTCATAGTGACTGGATATGTTGTGTTTTACAG
TATTATGTAGTCTGTTTTTTATGCAAAATCTAATTTAATATATTGATATTTATATCATTTTACGTTTCTC
GTTCAACTTTTCTATACAAAGTTGGCGATGTACGGGCCAGATATACGCGTTGACATTGATTATTGACTAG
TTATTAATAGTAATCAATTACGGGGTCATTAGTTCATAGCCCATATATGGAGTTCCGCGTTACATAACTT
ACGGTAAATGGCCCGCCTGGCTGACCGCCCAACGACCCCCGCCCATTGACGTCAATAATGACGTATGTTC
CCATAGTAACGCCAATAGGGACTTTCCATTGACGTCAATGGGTGGAGTATTTACGGTAAACTGCCCACTT
GGCAGTACATCAAGTGTATCATATGCCAAGTACGCCCCCTATTGACGTCAATGACGGTAAATGGCCCGCC
TGGCATTATGCCCAGTACATGACCTTATGGGACTTTCCTACTTGGCAGTACATCTACGTATTAGTCATCG
CTATTACCATGGTGATGCGGTTTTGGCAGTACATCAATGGGCGTGGATAGCGGTTTGACTCACGGGGATT
TCCAAGTCTCCACCCCATTGACGTCAATGGGAGTTTGTTTTGGCACCAAAATCAACGGGACTTTCCAAAA
TGTCGTAACAACTCCGCCCCATTGACGCAAATGGGCGGTAGGCGTGTACGGTGGGAGGTCTATATAAGCA
GAGCTCTCTGGCTAACTAGAGAACCCACTGCTTACTGGCTTATCGAAATTAATACGACTCACTATAGGGA
GACCCAAGCTTGGTACCGAGCTCGGATCCTAAAGCCACCATGGTGAGCAAGGGCGAGGAGCTGTTCACCG
GGGTGGTGCCCATCCTGGTCGAGCTGGACGGCGACGTAAACGGCCACAAGTTCAGCGTGTCCGGCGAGGG
CGAGGGCGATGCCACCTACGGCAAGCTGACCCTGAAGTTCATCTGCACCACCGGCAAGCTGCCCGTGCCC
TGGCCCACCCTCGTGACCACCCTGACCTACGGCGTGCAGTGCTTCAGCCGCTACCCCGACCACATGAAGC
AGCACGACTTCTTCAAGTCCGCCATGCCCGAAGGCTACGTCCAGGAGCGCACCATCTTCTTCAAGGACGA
CGGCAACTACAAGACCCGCGCCGAGGTGAAGTTCGAGGGCGACACCCTGGTGAACCGCATCGAGCTGAAG
GGCATCGACTTCAAGGAGGACGGCAACATCCTGGGGCACAAGCTGGAGTACAACTACAACAGCCACAACG
TCTATATCATGGCCGACAAGCAGAAGAACGGCATCAAGGTGAACTTCAAGATCCGCCACAACATCGAGGA
CGGCAGCGTGCAGCTCGCCGACCACTACCAGCAGAACACCCCCATCGGCGACGGCCCCGTGCTGCTGCCC
GACAACCACTACCTGAGCACCCAGTCCGCCCTGAGCAAAGACCCCAACGAGAAGCGCGATCACATGGTCC
TGCTGGAGTTCGTGACCGCCGCCGGGATCACTCTCGGCATGGACGAGCTGTACAAGTAAAGCGGCCGCGA
CTCTAGAGC
Features (pLannotate 1.2.2; 14 found; start..end, strand, type, name):
     21..144     +  protein_bind   attR3: mutant version of attR; recombination site for the Gateway® LR reaction LR Clonase™
    200..218     -  promoter       T7 promoter: promoter for bacteriophage T7 RNA polymerase
    352..1161    +  CDS            KanR: aminoglycoside phosphotransferase; aph(3')-Ia; confers resistance to kanamycin in bacteria or G418 (Geneticin®) in eukaryotes
   1308..1896    +  rep_origin     ori: high-copy-number ColE1/pMB1/pBR322/pUC origin of replication
   2079..2171    +  CDS            lacI (fragment): lac repressor; lacI; The lac repressor binds to the lac operator to inhibit transcription in E. coli. This inhibition can be relieved by adding lactose or isopropyl-β-D-thiogalactopyranoside (IPTG).
   2226..2253    -  terminator     rrnB T2 terminator: transcription terminator T2 from the E. coli rrnB gene
   2385..2428    +  terminator     rrnB T1 terminator: Escherichia coli rrnB; transcription terminator T1 from the E. coli rrnB gene
   2475..2511    -  CDS            lacZα (fragment): LacZα fragment of β-galactosidase; lacZ fragment
   2561..2685    -  protein_bind   attR4: mutant version of attR; recombination site for the Gateway® LR reaction LR Clonase™
   2712..3091    +  enhancer       CMV enhancer: human cytomegalovirus immediate early enhancer
   3092..3295    +  promoter       CMV promoter: human cytomegalovirus (CMV) immediate early promoter
   3291..3324    +  LTR            5' LTR (truncated) (fragment): truncated 5' long terminal repeat (LTR) from HIV-1
   3340..3358    +  promoter       T7 promoter: promoter for bacteriophage T7 RNA polymerase
   3400..4119    +  CDS            EGFP: the original enhanced GFP (Yang et al., 1996) mammalian codon-optimized
