[The description below was written by a language model from this plasmid's Addgene catalogue record and pLannotate feature annotations shown in this document.]
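Description:
pMuLE ENTR CMV eGFP R4-R3 is a 4.1 kb Gateway entry plasmid from the MuLE (Multiple Lentiviral Expression) toolkit, a modular system for assembling several expression units into a single lentiviral vector by MultiSite Gateway recombination. It is not itself a lentiviral transfer vector. It is a small bacterial shuttle that holds one module ready for recombination. The record gives no named backbone, but the annotated features match a typical Gateway entry design: a high-copy ColE1/pUC-type origin, a kanamycin resistance gene (aph(3')-Ia) for selection in E. coli, and rrnB T1 and T2 terminators upstream of the cassette that shield the insert from read-through transcription. Short lacI and lacZα fragments are annotated as backbone remnants, and M13 forward and reverse primer sites are listed for sequencing across the insert.

The payload is a self-contained mammalian expression unit: the human cytomegalovirus immediate-early enhancer and promoter driving EGFP, the mammalian codon-optimised enhanced green fluorescent protein. A T7 promoter lies between the CMV promoter and the reporter, and a very short match to a truncated HIV-1 5' LTR is annotated at the CMV junction, probably a small sequence carry-over rather than a functional viral element. No polyadenylation signal is annotated downstream of EGFP. The cassette is flanked by attR4 and attR3 sites, which define its position and orientation in a multi-fragment LR Clonase reaction. It can therefore be combined with entry modules carrying complementary att sites and with a MuLE destination vector. In the resulting lentiviral construct, the module provides constitutive green fluorescent marking of transduced mammalian cells alongside other elements.
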