Addgene plasmid #62141: pMuLE ENTR CMV eGFP R4-R3
Purpose: MuLE (Multiple Lentiviral Expression) Entry vector containing a CMV promoter and EGFP module. Compatible with MultiSite Gateway cloning
Depositing lab: Ian Frew. Depositing organization: University of Zurich. Publication: A versatile modular vector system for rapid combinatorial mammalian genetics. Albers J, Danzer C, Rechsteiner M, Lehmann H, Brandt LP, Hejhal T, Catalano A, Busenhart P, Goncalves AF, Brandt S, Bode PK, Bode-Lesniewska B, Wild PJ, Frew IJ. J Clin Invest. 2015 Mar 9. pii: 79743. doi: 10.1172/JCI79743. PubMed 25751063.
Backbone
  Vector backbone: N/A
  Vector type: Mammalian Expression ; MuLE Gateway Entry Vector
Growth in bacteria
  Bacterial resistance: Kanamycin, 50 μg/mL
  Growth temperature: 37°C
  Growth strain: DH5alpha
  Copy number: High Copy
Gene/Insert
  Gene/Insert name: eGFP
  Species: Synthetic
  Promoter: CMV
  Cloning method: Gateway Cloning
  Sequencing primers: 5′ M13-fwd; 3′ M13-rev
Terms and licenses: Academic/Nonprofit Terms; Industry Terms: Not Available to Industry
How to cite: pMuLE ENTR CMV eGFP R4-R3 was a gift from Ian Frew (Addgene plasmid # 62141 ; http://n2t.net/addgene:62141 ; RRID:Addgene_62141)
