>Addgene plasmid #62141 | pMuLE ENTR CMV eGFP R4-R3 | addgene partial sequence | sequence record 103741 | M13-F20 5'-TGTAAAACGACGGCCAGT-3'
CATCTAAGTAGTTGATTCATAGTGACTGGATATGTTGTGTTTTACAGTATTATGTAGTCTGTTTTTTATG
CAAAATCTAATTTAATATATTGATATTTATATCATTTTACGTTTCTCGTTCAACTTTTCTATACAAAGTT
GGCGATGTACGGGCCAGATATACGCGTTGACATTGATTATTGACTAGTTATTAATAGTAATCAATTACGG
GGTCATTAGTTCATAGCCCATATATGGAGTTCCGCGTTACATAACTTACGGTAAATGGCCCGCCTGGCTG
ACCGCCCAACGACCCCCGCCCATTGACGTCAATAATGACGTATGTTCCCATAGTAACGCCAATAGGGACT
TTCCATTGACGTCAATGGGTGGAGTATTTACGGTAAACTGCCCACTTGGCAGTACATCAAGTGTATCATA
TGCCAAGTACGCCCCCTATTGACGTCAATGACGGTAAATGGCCCGCCTGGCATTATGCCCAGTACATGAC
CTTATGGGACTTTCCTACTTGGCAGTACATCTACGTATTAGTCATCGCTATTACCATGGTGATGCGGTTT
TGGCAGTACATCAATGGGCGTGGATAGCGGTTTGACTCACGGGGATTTCCAAGTCTCCACCCCATTGACG
TCAATGGGAGTTTGTTTTGGCACCAAAATCAACGGGACTTTCCAAAATGTCGTAACAACTCCGCCCCATT
GACGCAAATGGGCGGTAGGCGTGTACGGTGGGAGGTCTATATAAGCAGAGCTCTCTGGCTAACTAGAG
