>Addgene plasmid #62141 | pMuLE ENTR CMV eGFP R4-R3 | addgene partial sequence | sequence record 103743 | M13-Rev 5'-CAGGAAACAGCTATGACC-3'
TGCAGTACAGGTCACTAATACCATCTAAGTAGTTGATTCATAGTGACTGGATATGTTGTGTTTTACAGTA
TTATGTAGTCTGTTTTTTATGCAAAATCTAATTTAATATATTGATATTTATATCATTTTACGTTTCTCGT
TCAACTTTATTATACAAAGTTGTCCTCTAGATGCATGCTCGAGCTCTAGAGTCGCGGCCGCTTTACTTGT
ACAGCTCGTCCATGCCGAGAGTGATCCCGGCGGCGGTCACGAACTCCAGCAGGACCATGTGATCGCGCTT
CTCGTTGGGGTCTTTGCTCAGGGCGGACTGGGTGCTCAGGTAGTGGTTGTCGGGCAGCAGCACGGGGCCG
TCGCCGATGGGGGTGTTCTGCTGGTAGTGGTCGGCGAGCTGCACGCTGCCGTCCTCGATGTTGTGGCGGA
TCTTGAAGTTCACCTTGATGCCGTTCTTCTGCTTGTCGGCCATGATATAGACGTTGTGGCTGTTGTAGTT
GTACTCCAGCTTGTGCCCCAGGATGTTGCCGTCCTCCTTGAAGTCGATGCCCTTCAGCTCGATGCGGTTC
ACCAGGGTGTCGCCCTCG
