>Addgene plasmid #62141 | pMuLE ENTR CMV eGFP R4-R3 | addgene partial sequence | sequence record 106859 | CMV-F 5'-CGCAAATGGGCGGTAGGCGTG-3'
CTCTCTGGCTAACTAGAGAACCCACTGCTTACTGGCTTATCGAAATTAATACGACTCACTATAGGGAGAC
CCAAGCTTGGTACCGAGCTCGGATCCTAAAGCCACCATGGTGAGCAAGGGCGAGGAGCTGTTCACCGGGG
TGGTGCCCATCCTGGTCGAGCTGGACGGCGACGTAAACGGCCACAAGTTCAGCGTGTCCGGCGAGGGCGA
GGGCGATGCCACCTACGGCAAGCTGACCCTGAAGTTCATCTGCACCACCGGCAAGCTGCCCGTGCCCTGG
CCCACCCTCGTGACCACCCTGACCTACGGCGTGCAGTGCTTCAGCCGCTACCCCGACCACATGAAGCAGC
ACGACTTCTTCAAGTCCGCCATGCCCGAAGGCTACGTCCAGGAGCGCACCATCTTCTTCAAGGACGACGG
CAACTACAAGACCCGCGCCGAGGTGAAGTTCGAGGGCGACACCCTGGTGAACCGCATCGAGCTGAAGGGC
ATCGACTTCAAGGAGGACGGCAACATCCTGGGGCACAAGCTGGAGTACAACTACAACAGCCACAACGTCT
ATATCATGGCCGACAAGCAGAAGAACGGCATCAAGGTGAACTTCAAGATCCGCCACAACATCGAGGACGG
CAGCGTGCAGCTCGCCGACCACTACCAGCAGAACACCCCCATCGGCGACGGCCCCGTGCTGCTGCCCGAC
AACCACTACCTGAGCACCCAGTCCGCCCTGAGCAAAGACCCCAACGAGAAGCGCGATCACATGGTCCTGC
TGGAGTTCGTGACCGCCGCCGGGATCACTCTCGGCATGGACGAGCTGTACAAGTAAAGCGGCCGCGACTC
TAGAGCTCGAGCATGCATCTAGA
